Addgene plasmid #223587: pHR-CLIP-PD-L2
Purpose: Lentiviral expression of human PD-L2 with CLIP tag in mammalian cells
Depositing lab: Enfu Hui. Depositing organization: University of California, San Diego (UCSD). Publication: PD-L1:CD80 Cis-Heterodimer Triggers the Co-stimulatory Receptor CD28 While Repressing the Inhibitory PD-1 and CTLA-4 Pathways. Zhao Y, Lee CK, Lin CH, Gassen RB, Xu X, Huang Z, Xiao C, Bonorino C, Lu LF, Bui JD, Hui E. Immunity. 2019 Dec 17;51(6):1059-1073.e9. doi: 10.1016/j.immuni.2019.11.003. Epub 2019 Nov 19. PubMed 31757674.
Backbone
  Vector backbone: pHR
  Vector type: Lentiviral ; Mammalian Expression
Growth in bacteria
  Bacterial resistance: Ampicillin, 100 μg/mL
  Growth temperature: 37°C
  Growth strain: NEB Stable
  Copy number: High Copy
Gene/Insert
  Gene/Insert name: PD-L2
  Species: H. sapiens (human)
  Entrez Gene: PDCD1LG2 (a.k.a. B7DC, Btdc, CD273, PD-L2, PDCD1L2, PDL2, bA574F11.2)
  Tag / fusion protein: CLIP (N terminal on insert)
  Cloning method: Gibson Cloning
  Sequencing primers: 5′ ccaatcagcctgcttctcgcttc; 3′ ccagaggttgattatcgataagc
Terms and licenses: Academic/Nonprofit Terms; Industry Terms: Not Available to Industry
Depositor comments: Plasmid lab code: L615
How to cite: pHR-CLIP-PD-L2 was a gift from Enfu Hui (Addgene plasmid # 223587 ; http://n2t.net/addgene:223587 ; RRID:Addgene_223587)
