[The description below was written by a language model from this plasmid's Addgene catalogue record and pLannotate feature annotations shown in this document.]
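Description:
pHR-CLIP-PD-L2 is a lentiviral transfer plasmid built on the pHR backbone for expressing human PD-L2 (PDCD1LG2, also known as B7-DC or CD273) fused to a CLIP tag in mammalian cells. In bacteria it is maintained through a high-copy ColE1/pUC-type origin and selected with ampicillin via the β-lactamase gene. The backbone also carries remnants typical of older pHR-family vectors, including fragments of tetracycline resistance, rop and bom sequences, and an SV40 promoter–gpt–SV40 small t intron/poly(A) cassette lying outside the viral genome. The gpt coding sequence is annotated only as fragments, so the record does not establish that it is functional.

The packaged region runs from a truncated HIV-1 5' LTR through the Ψ packaging signal with a partial gag sequence, the Rev response element for Rev-dependent nuclear export of the genomic RNA, and the cPPT/CTS element that aids nuclear import, ending in a ΔU3 self-inactivating 3' LTR. Within this frame, the spleen focus-forming virus (SFFV) promoter drives the payload, and a WPRE downstream of the coding sequence enhances transcript stability and expression. The open reading frame is arranged as a short N-terminal PD-L2 segment, consistent with the native signal peptide, followed by the CLIP tag and then the remainder of PD-L2. This would place the tag at the N terminus of the mature protein, on the extracellular side of the membrane. The CLIP tag is an engineered O6-alkylguanine-DNA-alkyltransferase variant that reacts covalently with benzylcytosine derivatives, allowing specific labelling of the fusion with fluorophores or other probes. The construct is suited to producing lentivirus for stable expression of labelable PD-L2, and the associated publication concerns interactions among immune checkpoint ligands and receptors.
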