Features (pLannotate 1.2.2; 35 found; start..end, strand, type, name):
     38..106     +  CDS            nef (fragment): NEF_HV1Z2 - Experimental evidence at protein level: Swiss-Prot protein existence level 1. Extracellular Nef protein targets CD4(+) T-lymphocytes for apoptosis by interacting with CXCR4 surface receptors. From Human immunodeficiency virus type 1 group M subtype D (isolate Z2/CDC-Z34) (HIV-1).
    108..341     +  LTR            3' LTR (ΔU3): self-inactivating 3' long terminal repeat (LTR) from HIV-1
    366..384     -  promoter       SP6 promoter: promoter for bacteriophage SP6 RNA polymerase
    612..891     +  CDS            TcR (fragment): tetracycline efflux protein; tet; confers resistance to tetracycline
    892..940     -  misc_feature   bom (fragment): basis of mobility region from pBR322
   1042..1077    -  CDS            rop (fragment): Rop protein, which maintains plasmids at low copy number; rop
   1172..1276    +  promoter       AmpR promoter: bla
   1277..2137    +  CDS            AmpR: β-lactamase; bla; confers resistance to ampicillin, carbenicillin, and related antibiotics
   2308..2896    +  rep_origin     ori: high-copy-number ColE1/pMB1/pBR322/pUC origin of replication
   3079..3135    +  CDS            lacI (fragment): lac repressor; lacI; The lac repressor binds to the lac operator to inhibit transcription in E. coli. This inhibition can be relieved by adding lactose or isopropyl-β-D-thiogalactopyranoside (IPTG).
   3142..3471    +  promoter       SV40 promoter: SV40 enhancer and early promoter
   3671..3790    +  CDS            gpt (fragment): XGPT_ECOLI - Also known as gpp, gxu. Experimental evidence at protein level: Swiss-Prot protein existence level 1. Purine salvage pathway enzyme that catalyzes the transfer of the ribosyl-5-phosphate group from 5-phospho-alpha-D-ribose 1- diphosphate (PRPP) to the N9 position of the 6-oxopurines guanine and xanthine to form the corresponding ribonucleotides GMP (guanosine 5'- monophosphate) and XMP (xanthosine 5'-monophosphate), with the release of PPi. To a lesser extent, also acts on hypoxanthine (PubMed:9100006, PubMed:3886014). Does not ribophosphorylate adenine (PubMed:3886014). From Esch
   3790..4125    +  CDS            gpt (fragment): XGPT_ECOLI - Also known as gpp, gxu. Experimental evidence at protein level: Swiss-Prot protein existence level 1. Purine salvage pathway enzyme that catalyzes the transfer of the ribosyl-5-phosphate group from 5-phospho-alpha-D-ribose 1- diphosphate (PRPP) to the N9 position of the 6-oxopurines guanine and xanthine to form the corresponding ribonucleotides GMP (guanosine 5'- monophosphate) and XMP (xanthosine 5'-monophosphate), with the release of PPi. To a lesser extent, also acts on hypoxanthine (PubMed:9100006, PubMed:3886014). Does not ribophosphorylate adenine (PubMed:3886014). From Esch
   4220..4525    +  CDS            frsA (fragment): FRSA_ECOLI - Also known as yafA. Experimental evidence at protein level: Swiss-Prot protein existence level 1. Catalyzes the hydrolysis of esters (PubMed:15808744). Displays esterase activity toward pNP-butyrate (PubMed:15808744). May stimulate mixed-acid fermentation by acting as a fermentation/respiration switch that down-regulates respiration and up- regulates fermentation rates (PubMed:15169777). From Escherichia coli (strain K12).
   4529..4603    +  CDS            small t antigen (fragment): SV40 (simian virus 40) small t antigen
   4605..4670    +  intron         small t intron: SV40 (simian virus 40) small t antigen intron
   4800..4820    +  CDS            SV40 NLS: nuclear localization signal of SV40 (simian virus 40) large T antigen
   5139..5222    +  CDS            large T antigen (fragment): large T antigen from SV40 (simian virus 40)
   5245..5379    +  polyA_signal   SV40 poly(A) signal: SV40 polyadenylation signal
   5546..5875    +  CDS            nef (fragment): NEF_HV1BR - Experimental evidence at protein level: Swiss-Prot protein existence level 1. Extracellular Nef protein targets CD4(+) T-lymphocytes for apoptosis by interacting with CXCR4 surface receptors (PubMed:14990729). From Human immunodeficiency virus type 1 group M subtype B (isolate BRU/LAI) (HIV-1).
   5923..6180    +  LTR            5' LTR (truncated): truncated 5' long terminal repeat (LTR) from HIV-1
   6227..6352    +  misc_feature   HIV-1 Ψ: packaging signal of human immunodeficiency virus type 1
   6336..6674    +  CDS            HIV-1 gag (fragment): gag protein from human immunodeficiency virus 1; gag
   6849..7082    +  misc_feature   RRE: The Rev response element (RRE) of HIV-1 allows for Rev-dependent mRNA export from the nucleus to the cytoplasm.
   7459..7559    +  CDS            Rev (fragment): human immunodeficiency virus 1 (HIV-1) Rev protein; rev; enhances nuclear export of unspliced and incompletely spliced viral mRNAs
   7596..7713    +  misc_feature   cPPT/CTS: central polypurine tract and central termination sequence of HIV-1
   7750..7782    -  misc_feature   MCS (fragment): pBluescript multiple cloning site
   7866..8273    +  promoter       SFFV promoter: spleen focus-forming virus long terminal repeat (LTR) promoter
   8301..8360    +  CDS            PDCD1LG2 (fragment): PD1L2_HUMAN - Also known as B7DC, CD273, PDCD1L2, PDL2. Experimental evidence at protein level: Swiss-Prot protein existence level 1. Involved in the costimulatory signal, essential for T-cell proliferation and IFNG production in a PDCD1-independent manner. Interaction with PDCD1 inhibits T-cell proliferation by blocking cell cycle progression and cytokine production (By similarity). From Homo sapiens (Human).
   8358..8903    +  CDS            CLIP-tag™: human O6-alkylguanine-DNA-alkyltransferase variant that forms covalent bonds with benzylcytosine derivatives fast-reacting variant, optimized for mammalian expression
   8934..9701    +  CDS            PDCD1LG2 (fragment): PD1L2_HUMAN - Also known as B7DC, CD273, PDCD1L2, PDL2. Experimental evidence at protein level: Swiss-Prot protein existence level 1. Involved in the costimulatory signal, essential for T-cell proliferation and IFNG production in a PDCD1-independent manner. Interaction with PDCD1 inhibits T-cell proliferation by blocking cell cycle progression and cytokine production (By similarity). From Homo sapiens (Human).
   9709..9739    +  misc_feature   MCS (fragment): pUC18/19 multiple cloning site
   9740..9758    +  misc_feature   MCS (fragment): pBluescript multiple cloning site
   9758..10346   +  misc_feature   WPRE: woodchuck hepatitis virus posttranscriptional regulatory element
  10347..21      +  misc_feature   MCS (fragment) (across the origin): pBluescript multiple cloning site
>Addgene plasmid #223587 | pHR-CLIP-PD-L2 | addgene full sequence | sequence record 444041 | Addgene NGS Result
CGATACCGTCGACCTCGAGGGAATTAATTCGAGCTCGGTACCTTTAAGACCAATGACTTACAAGGCAGCT
GTAGATCTTAGCCACTTTTTAAAAGAAAAGGGGGGACTGGAAGGGCTAATTCACTCCCAACGAAGACAAG
ATCTGCTTTTTGCTTGTACTGGGTCTCTCTGGTTAGACCAGATCTGAGCCTGGGAGCTCTCTGGCTAACT
AGGGAACCCACTGCTTAAGCCTCAATAAAGCTTGCCTTGAGTGCTTCAAGTAGTGTGTGCCCGTCTGTTG
TGTGACTCTGGTAACTAGAGATCCCTCAGACCCTTTTAGTCAGTGTGGAAAATCTCTAGCAGCATCTAGA
ATTAATTCCGTGTATTCTATAGTGTCACCTAAATCGTATGTGTATGATACATAAGGTTATGTATTAATTG
TAGCCGCGTTCTAACGACAATATGTACAAGCCTAATTGTGTAGCATCTGGCTTACTGAAGCAGACCCTAT
CATCTCTCTCGTAAACTGCCGTCAGAGTCGGTTTGGTTGGACGAACCTTCTGAGTTTCTGGTAACGCCGT
CCCGCACCCGGAAATGGTCAGCGAACCAATCAGCAGGGTCATCGCTAGCCAGATCCTCTACGCCGGACGC
ATCGTGGCCGGCATCACCGGCGCCACAGGTGCGGTTGCTGGCGCCTATATCGCCGACATCACCGATGGGG
AAGATCGGGCTCGCCACTTCGGGCTCATGAGCGCTTGTTTCGGCGTGGGTATGGTGGCAGGCCCCGTGGC
CGGGGGACTGTTGGGCGCCATCTCCTTGCATGCACCATTCCTTGCGGCGGCGGTGCTCAACGGCCTCAAC
CTACTACTGGGCTGCTTCCTAATGCAGGAGTCGCATAAGGGAGAGCGTCGAATGGTGCACTCTCAGTACA
ATCTGCTCTGATGCCGCATAGTTAAGCCAGCCCCGACACCCGCCAACACCCGCTGACGCGCCCTGACGGG
CTTGTCTGCTCCCGGCATCCGCTTACAGACAAGCTGTGACCGTCTCCGGGAGCTGCATGTGTCAGAGGTT
TTCACCGTCATCACCGAAACGCGCGAGACGAAAGGGCCTCGTGATACGCCTATTTTTATAGGTTAATGTC
ATGATAATAATGGTTTCTTAGACGTCAGGTGGCACTTTTCGGGGAAATGTGCGCGGAACCCCTATTTGTT
TATTTTTCTAAATACATTCAAATATGTATCCGCTCATGAGACAATAACCCTGATAAATGCTTCAATAATA
TTGAAAAAGGAAGAGTATGAGTATTCAACATTTCCGTGTCGCCCTTATTCCCTTTTTTGCGGCATTTTGC
CTTCCTGTTTTTGCTCACCCAGAAACGCTGGTGAAAGTAAAAGATGCTGAAGATCAGTTGGGTGCACGAG
TGGGTTACATCGAACTGGATCTCAACAGCGGTAAGATCCTTGAGAGTTTTCGCCCCGAAGAACGTTTTCC
AATGATGAGCACTTTTAAAGTTCTGCTATGTGGCGCGGTATTATCCCGTATTGACGCCGGGCAAGAGCAA
CTCGGTCGCCGCATACACTATTCTCAGAATGACTTGGTTGAGTACTCACCAGTCACAGAAAAGCATCTTA
CGGATGGCATGACAGTAAGAGAATTATGCAGTGCTGCCATAACCATGAGTGATAACACTGCGGCCAACTT
ACTTCTGACAACGATCGGAGGACCGAAGGAGCTAACCGCTTTTTTGCACAACATGGGGGATCATGTAACT
CGCCTTGATCGTTGGGAACCGGAGCTGAATGAAGCCATACCAAACGACGAGCGTGACACCACGATGCCTG
TAGCAATGGCAACAACGTTGCGCAAACTATTAACTGGCGAACTACTTACTCTAGCTTCCCGGCAACAATT
AATAGACTGGATGGAGGCGGATAAAGTTGCAGGACCACTTCTGCGCTCGGCCCTTCCGGCTGGCTGGTTT
ATTGCTGATAAATCTGGAGCCGGTGAGCGTGGGTCTCGCGGTATCATTGCAGCACTGGGGCCAGATGGTA
AGCCCTCCCGTATCGTAGTTATCTACACGACGGGGAGTCAGGCAACTATGGATGAACGAAATAGACAGAT
CGCTGAGATAGGTGCCTCACTGATTAAGCATTGGTAACTGTCAGACCAAGTTTACTCATATATACTTTAG
ATTGATTTAAAACTTCATTTTTAATTTAAAAGGATCTAGGTGAAGATCCTTTTTGATAATCTCATGACCA
AAATCCCTTAACGTGAGTTTTCGTTCCACTGAGCGTCAGACCCCGTAGAAAAGATCAAAGGATCTTCTTG
AGATCCTTTTTTTCTGCGCGTAATCTGCTGCTTGCAAACAAAAAAACCACCGCTACCAGCGGTGGTTTGT
TTGCCGGATCAAGAGCTACCAACTCTTTTTCCGAAGGTAACTGGCTTCAGCAGAGCGCAGATACCAAATA
CTGTTCTTCTAGTGTAGCCGTAGTTAGGCCACCACTTCAAGAACTCTGTAGCACCGCCTACATACCTCGC
TCTGCTAATCCTGTTACCAGTGGCTGCTGCCAGTGGCGATAAGTCGTGTCTTACCGGGTTGGACTCAAGA
CGATAGTTACCGGATAAGGCGCAGCGGTCGGGCTGAACGGGGGGTTCGTGCACACAGCCCAGCTTGGAGC
GAACGACCTACACCGAACTGAGATACCTACAGCGTGAGCTATGAGAAAGCGCCACGCTTCCCGAAGGGAG
AAAGGCGGACAGGTATCCGGTAAGCGGCAGGGTCGGAACAGGAGAGCGCACGAGGGAGCTTCCAGGGGGA
AACGCCTGGTATCTTTATAGTCCTGTCGGGTTTCGCCACCTCTGACTTGAGCGTCGATTTTTGTGATGCT
CGTCAGGGGGGCGGAGCCTATGGAAAAACGCCAGCAACGCGGCCTTTTTACGGTTCCTGGCCTTTTGCTG
GCCTTTTGCTCACATGTTCTTTCCTGCGTTATCCCCTGATTCTGTGGATAACCGTATTACCGCCTTTGAG
TGAGCTGATACCGCTCGCCGCAGCCGAACGACCGAGCGCAGCGAGTCAGTGAGCGAGGAAGCGGAAGAGC
GCCCAATACGCAAACCGCCTCTCCCCGCGCGTTGGCCGATTCATTAATGCAGCTGTGGAATGTGTGTCAG
TTAGGGTGTGGAAAGTCCCCAGGCTCCCCAGCAGGCAGAAGTATGCAAAGCATGCATCTCAATTAGTCAG
CAACCAGGTGTGGAAAGTCCCCAGGCTCCCCAGCAGGCAGAAGTATGCAAAGCATGCATCTCAATTAGTC
AGCAACCATAGTCCCGCCCCTAACTCCGCCCATCCCGCCCCTAACTCCGCCCAGTTCCGCCCATTCTCCG
CCCCATGGCTGACTAATTTTTTTTATTTATGCAGAGGCCGAGGCCGCCTCGGCCTCTGAGCTATTCCAGA
AGTAGTGAGGAGGCTTTTTTGGAGGCCTAGGCTTTTGCAAAAAGCTTGGACACAAGACAGGCTTGCGAGA
TATGTTTGAGAATACCACTTTATCCCGCGTCAGGGAGAGGCAGTGCGTAAAAAGACGCGGACTCATGTGA
AATACTGGTTTTTAGTGCGCCAGATCTCTATAATCTCGCGCAACCTATTTTCCCCTCGAACACTTTTTAA
GCCGTAGATAAACAGGCTGGGACACTTCACATGAGCGAAAAATACATCGTCACCTGGGACATGTTGCAGA
TCCATGCACGTAAACTCGCAAGCCGACTGATGCCTTCTGAACAATGGAAAGGCATTATTGCCGTAAGCCG
TGGCGGTCTGTACCGGGTGCGTTACTGGCGCGTGAACTGGGTATTCGTCATGTCGATACCGTTTGTATTT
CCAGCTACGATCACGACAACCAGCGCGAGCTTAAAGTGCTGAAACGCGCAGAAGGCGATGGCGAAGGCTT
CATCGTTATTGATGACCTGGTGGATACCGGTGGTACTGCGGTTGCGATTCGTGAAATGTATCCAAAAGCG
CACTTTGTCACCATCTTCGCAAAACCGGCTGGTCGTCCGCTGGTTGATGACTATGTTGTTGATATCCCGC
AAGATACCTGGATTGAACAGCCGTGGGATATGGGCGTCGTATTCGTCCCGCCAATCTCCGGTCGCTAATC
TTTTCAACGCCTGGCACTGCCGGGCGTTGTTCTTTTTAACTTCAGGCGGGTTACAATAGTTTCCAGTAAG
TATTCTGGAGGCTGCATCCATGACACAGGCAAACCTGAGCGAAACCCTGTTCAAACCCCGCTTTAAACAT
CCTGAAACCTCGACGCTAGTCCGCCGCTTTAATCACGGCGCACAACCGCCTGTGCAGTCGGCCCTTGATG
GTAAAACCATCCCTCACTGGTATCGCATGATTAACCGTCTGATGTGGATCTGGCGCGGCATTGACCCACG
CGAAATCCTCGACGTCCAGGCACGTATTGTGATGAGCGATGCCGAACGTACCGACGATGATTTATACGAT
ACGGTGATTGGCTACCGTGGCGGCAACTGGATTTATGAGTGGGCCCCGGATCTTTGTGAAGGAACCTTAC
TTCTGTGGTGTGACATAATTGGACAAACTACCTACAGAGATTTAAAGCTCTAAGGTAAATATAAAATTTT
TAAGTGTATAATGTGTTAAACTACTGATTCTAATTGTTTGTGTATTTTAGATTCCAACCTATGGAACTGA
TGAATGGGAGCAGTGGTGGAATGCCTTTAATGAGGAAAACCTGTTTTGCTCAGAAGAAATGCCATCTAGT
GATGATGAGGCTACTGCTGACTCTCAACATTCTACTCCTCCAAAAAAGAAGAGAAAGGTAGAAGACCCCA
AGGACTTTCCTTCAGAATTGCTAAGTTTTTTGAGTCATGCTGTGTTTAGTAATAGAACTCTTGCTTGCTT
TGCTATTTACACCACAAAGGAAAAAGCTGCACTGCTATACAAGAAAATTATGGAAAAATATTCTGTAACC
TTTATAAGTAGGCATAACAGTTATAATCATAACATACTGTTTTTTCTTACTCCACACAGGCATAGAGTGT
CTGCTATTAATAACTATGCTCAAAAATTGTGTACCTTTAGCTTTTTAATTTGTAAAGGGGTTAATAAGGA
ATATTTGATGTATAGTGCCTTGACTAGAGATCATAATCAGCCATACCACATTTGTAGAGGTTTTACTTGC
TTTAAAAAACCTCCCACACCTCCCCCTGAACCTGAAACATAAAATGAATGCAATTGTTGTTGTTAACTTG
TTTATTGCAGCTTATAATGGTTACAAATAAAGCAATAGCATCACAAATTTCACAAATAAAGCATTTTTTT
CACTGCATTCTAGTTGTGGTTTGTCCAAACTCATCAATGTATCTTATCATGTCTGGATCAACTGGATAAC
TCAAGCTAACCAAAATCATCCCAAACTTCCCACCCCATACCCTATTACCACTGCCAATTACCTGTGGTTT
CATTTACTCTAAACCTGTGATTCCTCTGAATTATTTTCATTTTAAAGAAATTGTATTTGTTAAATATGTA
CTACAAACTTAGTAGTTGGAAGGGCTAATTCACTCCCAAAGAAGACAAGATATCCTTGATCTGTGGATCT
ACCACACACAAGGCTACTTCCCTGATTAGCAGAACTACACACCAGGGCCAGGGGTCAGATATCCACTGAC
CTTTGGATGGTGCTACAAGCTAGTACCAGTTGAGCCAGATAAGGTAGAAGAGGCCAATAAAGGAGAGAAC
ACCAGCTTGTTACACCCTGTGAGCCTGCATGGGATGGATGACCCGGAGAGAGAAGTGTTAGAGTGGAGGT
TTGACAGCCGCCTAGCATTTCATCACGTGGCCCGAGAGCTGCATCCGGAGTACTTCAAGAACTGCTGATA
TCGAGCTTGCTACAAGGGACTTTCCGCTGGGGACTTTCCAGGGAGGCGTGGCCTGGGCGGGACTGGGGAG
TGGCGAGCCCTCAGATCCTGCATATAAGCAGCTGCTTTTTGCCTGTACTGGGTCTCTCTGGTTAGACCAG
ATCTGAGCCTGGGAGCTCTCTGGCTAACTAGGGAACCCACTGCTTAAGCCTCAATAAAGCTTGCCTTGAG
TGCTTCAAGTAGTGTGTGCCCGTCTGTTGTGTGACTCTGGTAACTAGAGATCCCTCAGACCCTTTTAGTC
AGTGTGGAAAATCTCTAGCAGTGGCGCCCGAACAGGGACTTGAAAGCGAAAGGGAAACCAGAGGAGCTCT
CTCGACGCAGGACTCGGCTTGCTGAAGCGCGCACGGCAAGAGGCGAGGGGCGGCGACTGGTGAGTACGCC
AAAAATTTTGACTAGCGGAGGCTAGAAGGAGAGAGATGGGTGCGAGAGCGTCAGTATTAAGCGGGGGAGA
ATTAGATCGCGATGGGAAAAAATTCGGTTAAGGCCAGGGGGAAAGAAAAAATATAAATTAAAACATATAG
TATGGGCAAGCAGGGAGCTAGAACGATTCGCAGTTAATCCTGGCCTGTTAGAAACATCAGAAGGCTGTAG
ACAAATACTGGGACAGCTACAACCATCCCTTCAGACAGGATCAGAAGAACTTAGATCATTATATAATACA
GTAGCAACCCTCTATTGTGTGCATCAAAGGATAGAGATAAAAGACACCAAGGAAGCTTTAGACAAGATAG
AGGAAGAGCAAAACAAAAGTAAGACCACCGCACAGCAAGCGGCCGGCCGCTGATCTTCAGACCTGGAGGA
GGAGATATGAGGGACAATTGGAGAAGTGAATTATATAAATATAAAGTAGTAAAAATTGAACCATTAGGAG
TAGCACCCACCAAGGCAAAGAGAAGAGTGGTGCAGAGAGAAAAAAGAGCAGTGGGAATAGGAGCTTTGTT
CCTTGGGTTCTTGGGAGCAGCAGGAAGCACTATGGGCGCAGCGTCAATGACGCTGACGGTACAGGCCAGA
CAATTATTGTCTGGTATAGTGCAGCAGCAGAACAATTTGCTGAGGGCTATTGAGGCGCAACAGCATCTGT
TGCAACTCACAGTCTGGGGCATCAAGCAGCTCCAGGCAAGAATCCTGGCTGTGGAAAGATACCTAAAGGA
TCAACAGCTCCTGGGGATTTGGGGTTGCTCTGGAAAACTCATTTGCACCACTGCTGTGCCTTGGAATGCT
AGTTGGAGTAATAAATCTCTGGAACAGATTTGGAATCACACGACCTGGATGGAGTGGGACAGAGAAATTA
ACAATTACACAAGCTTAATACACTCCTTAATTGAAGAATCGCAAAACCAGCAAGAAAAGAATGAACAAGA
ATTATTGGAATTAGATAAATGGGCAAGTTTGTGGAATTGGTTTAACATAACAAATTGGCTGTGGTATATA
AAATTATTCATAATGATAGTAGGAGGCTTGGTAGGTTTAAGAATAGTTTTTGCTGTACTTTCTATAGTGA
ATAGAGTTAGGCAGGGATATTCACCATTATCGTTTCAGACCCACCTCCCAACCCCGAGGGGACCCGACAG
GCCCGAAGGAATAGAAGAAGAAGGTGGAGAGAGAGACAGAGACAGATCCATTCGATTAGTGAACGGATCT
CGACGGTATCGCCAAATGGCAGTATTCATCCACAATTTTAAAAGAAAAGGGGGGATTGGGGGGTACAGTG
CAGGGGAAAGAATAGTAGACATAATAGCAACAGACATACAAACTAAAGAATTACAAAAACAAATTACAAA
AATTCAAAATTTTCGGGTTTATTACAGGGACAGCAGAGATCCAGTTTGGATCGATAAGCTTGATATCGAA
TTCCTGCAGCCCCGATAAAATAAAAGATTTTATTTAGTCTCCAGAAAAAGGGGGGAATGAAAGACCCCAC
CTGTAGGTTTGGCAAGCTAGCTGCAGTAACGCCATTTTGCAAGGCATGGAAAAATACCAAACCAAGAATA
GAGAAGTTCAGATCAAGGGCGGGTACATGAAAATAGCTAACGTTGGGCCAAACAGGATATCTGCGGTGAG
CAGTTTCGGCCCCGGCCCGGGGCCAAGAACAGATGGTCACCGCAGTTTCGGCCCCGGCCCGAGGCCAAGA
ACAGATGGTCCCCAGATATGGCCCAACCCTCAGCAGTTTCTTAAGACCCATCAGATGTTTCCAGGCTCCC
CCAAGGACCTGAAATGACCCTGCGCCTTATTTGAATTAACCAATCAGCCTGCTTCTCGCTTCTGTTCGCG
CGCTTCTGCTTCCCGAGCTCTATAAAAGAGCTCACAACCCCTCACTCGGCGCGCCAGTCCTCCGACAGAC
TGAGTCGCCCGGGGGGGATATGGAGCTCTCGAGAATTCTCATGATCTTCCTCCTGCTAATGTTGAGCCTG
GAATTGCAGCTTCACCAGATAGCAGCTATGGACAAAGACTGCGAAATGAAGCGCACCACCCTGGATAGCC
CTCTGGGCAAGCTGGAACTGTCTGGGTGCGAACAGGGCCTGCACCGTATCATCTTCCTGGGCAAAGGAAC
ATCTGCCGCCGACGCCGTGGAAGTGCCTGCCCCAGCCGCCGTGCTGGGCGGACCAGAGCCACTGATCCAG
GCCACCGCCTGGCTCAACGCCTACTTTCACCAGCCTGAGGCCATCGAGGAGTTCCCTGTGCCAGCCCTGC
ACCACCCAGTGTTCCAGCAGGAGAGCTTTACCCGCCAGGTGCTGTGGAAACTGCTGAAAGTGGTGAAGTT
CGGAGAGGTCATCAGCGAGAGCCACCTGGCCGCCCTGGTGGGCAATCCCGCCGCCACCGCCGCCGTGAAC
ACCGCCCTGGACGGAAATCCCGTGCCCATTCTGATCCCCTGCCACCGGGTGGTGCAGGGCGACAGCGACG
TGGGGCCCTACCTGGGCGGGCTCGCCGTGAAAGAGTGGCTGCTGGCCCACGAGGGCCACAGACTGGGCAA
GCCTGGGCTGGGTGGTAGCGGTAGCGGTAGCGGTGGAGGTGGAAGCAGCTTATTCACAGTGACAGTCCCT
AAGGAACTGTACATAATAGAGCATGGCAGCAATGTGACCCTGGAATGCAACTTTGACACTGGAAGTCATG
TGAACCTTGGAGCAATAACAGCCAGTTTGCAAAAGGTGGAAAATGATACATCCCCACACCGTGAAAGAGC
CACTTTGCTGGAGGAGCAGCTGCCCCTAGGGAAGGCCTCGTTCCACATACCTCAAGTCCAAGTGAGGGAC
GAAGGACAGTACCAATGCATAATCATCTATGGGGTCGCCTGGGACTACAAGTACCTGACTCTGAAAGTCA
AAGCTTCCTACAGGAAAATAAACACTCACATCCTAAAGGTTCCAGAAACAGATGAGGTAGAGCTCACCTG
CCAGGCTACAGGTTATCCTCTGGCAGAAGTATCCTGGCCAAACGTCAGCGTTCCTGCCAACACCAGCCAC
TCCAGGACCCCTGAAGGCCTCTACCAGGTCACCAGTGTTCTGCGCCTAAAGCCACCCCCTGGCAGAAACT
TCAGCTGTGTGTTCTGGAATACTCACGTGAGGGAACTTACTTTGGCCAGCATTGACCTTCAAAGTCAGAT
GGAACCCAGGACCCATCCAACTTGGCTGCTTCACATTTTCATCCCCTCCTGCATCATTGCTTTCATTTTC
ATAGCCACAGTGATAGCCCTAAGAAAACAACTCTGTCAAAAGCTGTATTCTTCAAAAGACACAACAAAAA
GACCTGTCACCACAACAAAGAGGGAAGTGAACAGTGCTATCTAAGCGACTCTAGAGTCGACCTGCAGGCA
TGCAAGCTTGATATCAAGCTTATCGATAATCAACCTCTGGATTACAAAATTTGTGAAAGATTGACTGGTA
TTCTTAACTATGTTGCTCCTTTTACGCTATGTGGATACGCTGCTTTAATGCCTTTGTATCATGCTATTGC
TTCCCGTATGGCTTTCATTTTCTCCTCCTTGTATAAATCCTGGTTGCTGTCTCTTTATGAGGAGTTGTGG
CCCGTTGTCAGGCAACGTGGCGTGGTGTGCACTGTGTTTGCTGACGCAACCCCCACTGGTTGGGGCATTG
CCACCACCTGTCAGCTCCTTTCCGGGACTTTCGCTTTCCCCCTCCCTATTGCCACGGCGGAACTCATCGC
CGCCTGCCTTGCCCGCTGCTGGACAGGGGCTCGGCTGTTGGGCACTGACAATTCCGTGGTGTTGTCGGGG
AAATCATCGTCCTTTCCTTGGCTGCTCGCCTGTGTTGCCACCTGGATTCTGCGCGGGACGTCCTTCTGCT
ACGTCCCTTCGGCCCTCAATCCAGCGGACCTTCCTTCCCGCGGCCTGCTGCCGGCTCTGCGGCCTCTTCC
GCGTCTTCGCCTTCGCCCTCAGACGAGTCGGATCTCCCTTTGGGCCGCCTCCCCGCAT
